>Addgene plasmid #29425 | VVVV | addgene partial sequence | sequence record 34999 | 29425 with CMV-F
CAGAGCTGGTTTAGTGACCGTCAGATCCGCTAGCGCTACCGGTCGCCACCATGGTGAGCAAGGGCGAGGA
GCTGTTCACCGGGGTGGTGCCCATCCTGGTCGAGCTGGACGGCGACGTAAACGGCCACAAGTTCAGCGTG
TCCGGCGAGGGCGAGGGCGATGCCACCTACGGCAAGCTGACCCTGAAGCTCATCTGCACCACCGGCAAGC
TGCCCGTGCCCTGGCCCACCCTCGTGACCACCCTCGGCTACGGCCTGCAGTGCTTCGCCCGCTACCCCGA
CCACATGAAGCAGCACGACTTCTTCAAGTCCGCCATGCCCGAAGGCTACGTCCAGGAGCGCACCATCTTC
TTCAAGGACGACGGCAACTACAAGACCCGCGCCGAGGTGAAGTTCGAGGGCGACACCCTGGTGAACCGCA
TCGAGCTGAAGGGCATCGACTTCAAGGAGGACGGCAACATCCTGGGGCACAAGCTGGAGTACAACTACAA
CAGCCACAACGTCTATATCACCGCCGACAAGCAGAAGAACGGCATCAAGGCCAACTTCAAGATCCGCCAC
AACATCGAGGACGGCGGCGTGCAGCTCGCCGACCACTACCAGCAGAACACCCCCATCGGCGACGGCCCCG
TGCTGCTGCCCGACAACCACTACCTGAGCTACCAGTCCAAGCTGAGCAAAGACCCCAACGAGAAGCGCGA
TCACATGGTCCTGCTGGAGTTCGTGACCGCCGCCGGGATCACTCTCGGCATGGACGAGCTGTACAAGTCC
GGAGGAGGTGGAAGCAAGGGCGAGGAGCTGTTCACCGGGGTGGTGCTCATCCTGGTCGAGCTGGA
