>Addgene plasmid #29425 | VVVV | addgene partial sequence | sequence record 35000 | 29425 with SV40pA-R (5' GAAATTTGTGATGCTATTGC 3')
ACTGCATAACAGTTAACAACAACAATTGCATTCATTTTATGTTTCAGGTTCAGGGGGAGGTGTGGGAGGT
TTTTTAAAGCAAGTAAAACCTCTACAAATGTGGTATGGCTGATTATGATCAGTTATCTAGATCCGGTGGA
TCCCTTGTACAGCTCGTCCATGCCGAGAGTGATCCCGGCGGCGGTCACGAACTCCAGCAGGACCATGTGA
TCGCGCTTCTCGTTGGGGTCTTTGCTCAGCTTGGACTGGTAGCTCAGGTAGTGGTTGTCGGGCAGCAGCA
CGGGGCCGTCGCCGATGGGGGTGTTCTGCTGGTAGTGGTCGGCGAGCTGCACGCCGCCGTCCTCGATGTT
GTGGCGGATCTTGAAGTTGGCCTTGATGCCGTTCTTCTGCTTGTCGGCGGTGATATAGACGTTGTGGCTG
TTGTAGTTGTACTCCAGCTTGTGCCCCAGGATGTTGCCGTCCTCCTTGAAGTCGATGCCCTTCAGCTCGA
TGCGGTTCACCAGGGTGTCGCCCTCGAACTTCACCTCGGCGCGGGTCTTGTAGTTGCCGTCGTCCTTGAA
GAAGATGGTGCGCTCCTGGACGTAGCCTTCGGGCATGGCGGACTTGAAGAAGTCGTGCTGCTTCATGTGG
TCGGGGTAGCGGGCGAAGCACTGCAGGCCGTAGCCGAGGGTGGTCACGAGGGTGGGCCAGGGCACGGGCA
GCTTGCCGGTGGTGCAGATGAGCTTCAGGGTCAGCTTGCCGTAGGTGGCATCGCCCTCGCCCTCGCCGGA
CACGCTGAACTTGTGGCCGTTTACGTCGCCGTCCAGCTCGACCAGGATGGGCACCACCCCGGTGAACAGC
TCCTCGCCCTTGCTCACC
