[The description below was written by a language model from this plasmid's Addgene catalogue record.]
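Description:
VVVV is a mammalian expression plasmid built on the pEGFP-C1 backbone (about 4.0 kb without insert). It encodes four copies of the yellow fluorescent protein Venus joined in tandem as a single polypeptide. The roughly 2.9 kb insert, Venus-5-Venus-5-Venus-6-Venus, sits between NheI and BamHI sites, both of which remain intact. The numbers in the name presumably give the lengths of the short linkers between adjacent Venus units, although the record does not say so explicitly. The plasmid is maintained at high copy in E. coli under kanamycin selection, and the neomycin marker allows G418 selection in mammalian cells. The record does not name the promoter. The pEGFP-C1 family normally drives expression from the CMV immediate-early promoter, but no feature table is available to confirm this.

The depositor describes the construct as an anisotropy and brightness standard. A concatemer with a fixed number of identical fluorophores held close together serves as a reference for homo-FRET, which is detected as a loss of fluorescence anisotropy. It also serves as a reference for molecular brightness measurements, in which signal per molecule scales with the number of fluorophores. Such standards help calibrate measurements of oligomeric state or subunit proximity in fluorescently tagged protein complexes, as in the associated study of CaMKIIα catalytic domain rearrangement.

The design is modular. Each Venus unit is flanked by unique restriction sites: NheI–BspEI for the first, BspEI–BglII for the second, BglII–SalI for the third and SalI–BamHI for the fourth. Individual copies can therefore be removed or replaced. Because the insert is so repetitive, the repository could not confirm the whole insert by sequencing and relies on a diagnostic digest instead.
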