Addgene plasmid #29425: VVVV
Depositing lab: Steven Vogel. Depositing organization: National Institute on Alcohol Abuse & Alcoholism (NIAAA). Publication: Structural rearrangement of CaMKIIalpha catalytic domains encodes activation. Thaler C, Koushik SV, Puhl HL, Blank PS, Vogel SS. Proc Natl Acad Sci U S A. 2009 Apr 14. 106(15):6369-74. 10.1073/pnas.0901913106 PubMed 19339497.
Backbone
  Vector backbone: pEGFP C1
  Backbone size w/o insert (bp): 3984
  Vector type: Mammalian Expression ; Anisotropy and brightness standard
  Selectable markers: Neomycin (select with G418)
Growth in bacteria
  Bacterial resistance: Kanamycin, 50 μg/mL
  Growth temperature: 37°C
  Growth strain: DH5alpha
  Copy number: High Copy
Gene/Insert
  Gene/Insert name: Venus-5-Venus-5-Venus-6-Venus (alt name: VVVV)
  Insert size (bp): 2864
  Cloning method: Restriction Enzyme; 5′ cloning site NheI (not destroyed); 3′ cloning site BamHI (not destroyed)
  Sequencing primers: 5′ CCAAAATCAACGGGACTTTCC; 3′ CAGGTTCAGGGGGAGGTGTGG
Terms and licenses: Academic/Nonprofit Terms; Industry Terms: Not Available to Industry
Depositor comments: Anisotropy standard and brightness standard The 1st Venus can be excised using a NheI-BSP E1 double digest; the 2nd Venus by BSP E1-BglII; the 3rd Venus by BglII-SalI; the last (4th) Venus by SalI-BamHI. The full insert can be released by a NheI-BamHI double-digest. Due to the multiple Venus repeats in this plasmid, Addgene is unable to confirm the entire insert by sequencing. Please see Addgene's diagnostic digest for this plasmid by clicking the Notes from Addgene link above.
How to cite: VVVV was a gift from Steven Vogel (Addgene plasmid # 29425 ; http://n2t.net/addgene:29425 ; RRID:Addgene_29425)
